Addgene plasmid #28153: PP-HSP90 (3O6O)
Purpose: Bacterial expression for structure determination; may not be full ORF
Depositing lab: Cheryl Arrowsmith. Depositing organization: University of Toronto.
Backbone
  Vector backbone: pET15-MHL (Addgene plasmid 26092)
  Backbone manufacturer: SGC
  Backbone size w/o insert (bp): 7737
  Vector type: Bacterial Expression
Growth in bacteria
  Bacterial resistance: Ampicillin, 100 μg/mL
  Growth temperature: 37°C
  Growth strain: DH5alpha
  Copy number: Low Copy
Gene/Insert
  Gene/Insert name: HSP90 (alt names: PDB: 3O6O, 3OMU, 3OPD; HSP90, N-terminal domain)
  Species: Trypanosoma brucei
  Insert size (bp): 639
  Mutation: N-terminal domain
  Tag / fusion protein: His tag with TEV cleavage (N terminal on backbone)
  Cloning method: Restriction Enzyme; 5′ cloning site ligation-independent cloning (unknown if destroyed); 3′ cloning site ligation-independent cloning (unknown if destroyed)
  Sequencing primers: 5′ T7; 3′ T7-term
Terms and licenses: Academic/Nonprofit Terms; Industry Terms: Not Available to Industry
How to cite: PP-HSP90 (3O6O) was a gift from Cheryl Arrowsmith (Addgene plasmid # 28153 ; http://n2t.net/addgene:28153 ; RRID:Addgene_28153)
