[The description below was written by a language model from this plasmid's Addgene catalogue record.]
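Description:
PP-HSP90 (3O6O) is a bacterial expression plasmid built on the pET15-MHL backbone, a pET-type vector from a structural genomics programme that is designed for producing recombinant protein in E. coli. It is selected with ampicillin and is recorded as low copy. The record does not include a feature table, so the origin of replication and the promoter are not explicitly stated. However, the listed sequencing primers (T7 and T7-term) are consistent with the insert sitting between a T7 promoter and T7 terminator, as is usual for pET vectors. In that arrangement, expression depends on a host strain that supplies T7 RNA polymerase.

The insert is a 639 bp fragment encoding the N-terminal domain of HSP90 from Trypanosoma brucei, not the full open reading frame. It was introduced by ligation-independent cloning, and the record does not say whether the cloning sites were preserved. The backbone adds an N-terminal His tag followed by a TEV protease cleavage site. This allows the protein to be purified by immobilised metal affinity chromatography and the tag then removed to leave a near-native domain.

The stated purpose is bacterial expression for structure determination. The construct is linked to three deposited crystal structures (PDB 3O6O, 3OMU and 3OPD) of this parasite chaperone domain. In HSP90 proteins generally, the N-terminal domain contains the ATP-binding pocket targeted by many inhibitors, so the plasmid would suit preparation of protein for crystallography, ligand-binding or biochemical studies, although the record itself specifies only structural work.
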