>Addgene plasmid #28153 | PP-HSP90 (3O6O) | depositor partial sequence | sequence record 13336 | Author sequence
ATGACGGAGACATTCGCATTCCAGGCTGAAATCAATCAGCTAATGTCCCTTATTATTAATACCTTCTATT
CAAACAAGGAAATTTTTCTTCGCGAGCTAATTAGTAATTCGTCAGATGCGTGCGACAAAATCCGGTACCA
GAGTCTGACGAACCAGTCCGTGCTCGGAGATGAACCCCATTTGCGCATTCGCGTAATCCCCGACCGAGTA
AATAAGACACTGACGGTGGAGGACAGTGGCATCGGTATGACGAAAGCCGACCTGGTGAACAACCTTGGTA
CGATTGCTCGCTCCGGTACCAAGTCATTCATGGAGGCATTGGAGGCCGGTGGTGATATGAGCATGATCGG
GCAGTTCGGCGTCGGATTTTACTCTGCCTACCTTGTCGCAGACCGCGTAACCGTTGTGTCGAAGAACAAC
GAGGACGATGCCTACACGTGGGAATCCTCTGCAGGTGGTACCTTCACTGTAACCTCCACGCCCGACTGTG
ACCTGAAGCGCGGTACGCGTATCGTCTTGCATTTGAAGGAAGACCAGCAGGAATACCTGGAGGAGCGGCG
GCTGAAGGACCTCATCAAAAAACACTCCGAATTTATCGGCTACGACATCGAGTTAATGGTGGAGAACACC
ACTGAGAAG
