>Addgene plasmid #28153 | PP-HSP90 (3O6O) | addgene partial sequence | sequence record 34498 | 28153 with T7
TTTGTTTAACTTTAAGAAGGAGATATACCATGCATCATCATCATCATCACAGCAGCGGCAGAGAAAACTT
GTATTTCCAGGGCATGACGGAGACATTCGCATTCCAGGCTGAAATCAATCAGCTAATGTCCCTTATTATT
AATACCTTCTATTCAAACAAGGAAATTTTTCTTCGCGAGCTAATTAGTAATTCGTCAGATGCGTGCGACA
AAATCCGGTACCAGAGTCTGACGAACCAGTCCGTGCTCGGAGATGAACCCCATTTGCGCATTCGCGTAAT
CCCCGACCGAGTAAATAAGACACTGACGGTGGAGGACAGTGGCATCGGTATGACGAAAGCCGACCTGGTG
AACAACCTTGGTACGATTGCTCGCTCCGGTACCAAGTCATTCATGGAGGCATTGGAGGCCGGTGGTGATA
TGAGCATGATCGGGCAGTTCGGTGTCGGATTTTACTCTGCCTACCTTGTCGCAGACCGCGTAACCGTTGT
GTCGAAGAACAACGAGGACGATGCCTACACGTGGGAATCCTCTGCAGGTGGTACCTTCACTGTAACCTCC
ACGCCCGACTGTGACCTGAAGCGCGGTACGCGTATCGTCTTGCATTTGAAGGAAGACCAGCAGGAATACC
TGGAGGAGCGGCGGCTGAAGGACCTCATCAAAAAACACTCCGAATTTATCGGCTACGACATCGAGTTAAT
GGTGGAGAACACCACTGAGAAGTGATGACGAAGCTTGCGGCCGCACTCGAGGATCCGGCTGCTAACAAAG
CCCGAAAGGAAGCTGAGTTGGCTGCTGCCACCGCTGAGCAATAACTAGCAT
